>Addgene plasmid #117665 | pPICZ-pre-Ost1-pro-alphaf-Btl2 | addgene full sequence | sequence record 234594 | Addgene NGS Result
AGATCTAACATCCAAAGACGAAAGGTTGAATGAAACCTTTTTGCCATCCGACATCCACAGGTCCATTCTC
ACACATAAGTGCCAAACGCAACAGGAGGGGATACACTAGCAGCAGACCGTTGCAAACGCAGGACCTCCAC
TCCTCTTCTCCTCAACACCCACTTTTGCCATCGAAAAACCAGCCCAGTTATTGGGCTTGATTGGAGCTCG
CTCATTCCAATTCCTTCTATTAGGCTACTAACACCATGACTTTATTAGCCTGTCTATCCTGGCCCCCCTG
GCGAGGTTCATGTTTGTTTATTTCCGAATGCAACAAGCTCCGCATTACACCCGAACATCACTCCAGATGA
GGGCTTTCTGAGTGTGGGGTCAAATAGTTTCATGTTCCCCAAATGGCCCAAAACTGACAGTTTAAACGCT
GTCTTGGAACCTAATATGACAAAAGCGTGATCTCATCCAAGATGAACTAAGTTTGGTTCGTTGAAATGCT
AACGGCCAGTTGGTCAAAAAGAAACTTCCAAAAGTCGGCATACCGTTTGTCTTGTTTGGTATTGATTGAC
GAATGCTCAAAAATAATCTCATTAATGCTTAGCGCAGTCTCTCTATCGCTTCTGAACCCCGGTGCACCTG
TGCCGAAACGCAAATGGGGAAACACCCGCTTTTTGGATGATTATGCATTGTCTCCACATTGTATGCTTCC
AAGATTCTGGTGGGAATACTGCTGATAGCCTAACGTTCATGATCAAAATTTAACTGTTCTAACCCCTACT
TGACAGCAATATATAAACAGAAGGAAGCTGCCCTGTCTTAAACCTTTTTTTTTATCATCATTATTAGCTT
ACTTTCATAATTGCGACTGGTTCCAATTGACAAGCTTTTGATTTTAACGACTTTTAACGACAACTTGAGA
AGATCAAAAAACAACTAATTATTCGAAACGATGAGGCAGGTTTGGTTCTCTTGGATTGTGGGATTGTTCC
TATGTTTTTTCAACGTGTCTTCTGCTGCTCCAGTCAACACTACAACAGAAGATGAAACGGCACAAATTCC
GGCTGAAGCTGTCATCGGTTACTTAGATTTAGAAGGGGATTTCGATGTTGCTGTTTTGCCATTTTCCAAC
AGCACAAATAACGGGTTATTGTTTATAAATACTACTATTGCCAGCATTGCTGCTAAAGAAGAAGGGGTAT
CTTTGGATAAAAGAGAGGCTGAAGCTGCTTCTCCAAGAGCTAATGATGCTCCTATTGTTTTGTTGCATGG
TTTTACTGGTTGGGGTAGAGAAGAGATGTTGGGTTTCAAATATTGGGGTGGTGTTAGAGGAGATATTGAA
CAATGGTTGAACGATAATGGTTACAGAACTTATACTTTGGCTGTTGGTCCATTGTCTTCTAACTGGGATA
GAGCTTGTGAGGCTTACGCTCAATTGGTTGGTGGTACTGTTGATTATGGTGCTGCTCACGCTGCTAAGCA
TGGTCACGCTAGATTTGGTAGAACTTATCCAGGTTTGTTGCCTGAATTGAAAAGAGGTGGTAGAGTTCAT
ATTATTGCTCACTCTCAAGGTGGTCAAACTGCTAGAATGTTGGTTTCTTTGTTGGAAAATGGTTCTCAAG
AAGAGAGAGAGTACGCTAAGGCTCATAACGTTTCTTTGTCTCCATTGTTTGAGGGTGGTCATCACTTCGT
TTTGTCTGTTACTACTATTGCTACTCCTCACGATGGTACTACTTTGGTTAACATGGTTGATTTCACTGAT
AGATTTTTCGATTTGCAAAAGGCTGTTTTGAAAGCTGCTGCTGTTGCTTCTAACGTTCCTTACACTTCTC
AAGTTTACGATTTCAAGTTGGATCAATGGGGTTTGAGAAGACAACCTGGTGAATCTTTTGATCATTACTT
CGAGAGATTGAAAAGATCCCCTGTTTGGACTTCTACTGATACTGCTAGATATGATTTGTCTATTCCAGGT
GCTGAAAAGTTGAATCAATGGGTTCAGGCTTCTCCTAACACTTACTATTTGTCTTTCTCTACTGAAAGAA
CTCACAGAGGTGCTTTGACTGGTAATTACTATCCAGAGTTGGGTATGAACGCTTTTTCTGCTGTTGTTTG
TGCTCCTTTCTTGGGTTCTTACAGAAATGAGGCTTTGGGTATTGATGATAGATGGTTGGAGAACGATGGT
ATTGTTAATACTGTTTCTATGAACGGTCCAAAAAGAGGTTCTTCTGATAGAATTGTTCCTTATGATGGTA
CTTTGAAGAAAGGTGTTTGGAATGATATGGGTACTTGTAACGTTGATCATTTGGAAGTTATTGGTGTTGA
TCCAAACCCTTCTTTTGATATTAGAGCTTTCTACTTGAGATTGGCTGAGCAATTGGCTTCTTTGAGACCA
CATCACCATCACCATCACTAATCAAGAGGATGTCAGAATGCCATTTGCCTGAGAGATGCAGGCTTCATTT
TTGATACTTTTTTATTTGTAACCTATATAGTATAGGATTTTTTTTGTCATTTTGTTTCTTCTCGTACGAG
CTTGCTCCTGATCAGCCTATCTCGCAGCTGATGAATATCTTGTGGTAGGGGTTTGGGAAAATCATTCGAG
TTTGATGTTTTTCTTGGTATTTCCCACTCCTCTTCAGAGTACAGAAGATTAAGTGAGACCTTCGTTTGTG
CGGATCCCCCACACACCATAGCTTCAAAATGTTTCTACTCCTTTTTTACTCTTCCAGATTTTCTCGGACT
CCGCGCATCGCCGTACCACTTCAAAACACCCAAGCACAGCATACTAAATTTCCCCTCTTTCTTCCTCTAG
GGTGTCGTTAATTACCCGTACTAAAGGTTTGGAAAAGAAAAAAGAGACCGCCTCGTTTCTTTTTCTTCGT
CGAAAAAGGCAATAAAAATTTTTATCACGTTTCTTTTTCTTGAAAATTTTTTTTTTTGATTTTTTTCTCT
TTCGATGACCTCCCATTGATATTTAAGTTAATAAACGGTCTTCAATTTCTCAAGTTTCAGTTTCATTTTT
CTTGTTCTATTACAACTTTTTTTACTTCTTGCTCATTAGAAAGAAAGCATAGCAATCTAATCTAAGGGCG
GTGTTGACAATTAATCATCGGCATAGTATATCGGCATAGTATAATACGACAAGGTGAGGAACTAAACCAT
GGCCAAGTTGACCAGTGCCGTTCCGGTGCTCACCGCGCGCGACGTCGCCGGAGCGGTCGAGTTCTGGACC
GACCGGCTCGGGTTCTCCCGGGACTTCGTGGAGGACGACTTCGCCGGTGTGGTCCGGGACGACGTGACCC
TGTTCATCAGCGCGGTCCAGGACCAGGTGGTGCCGGACAACACCCTGGCCTGGGTGTGGGTGCGCGGCCT
GGACGAGCTGTACGCCGAGTGGTCGGAGGTCGTGTCCACGAACTTCCGGGACGCCTCCGGGCCGGCCATG
ACCGAGATCGGCGAGCAGCCGTGGGGGCGGGAGTTCGCCCTGCGCGACCCGGCCGGCAACTGCGTGCACT
TCGTGGCCGAGGAGCAGGACTGACACGTCCGACGCGGCCCGACGGGTCCGAGGCCTCGGAGATCCGTCCC
CCTTTTCCTTTGTCGATATCATGTAATTAGTTATGTCACGCTTACATTCACGCCCTCCCCCCACATCCGC
TCTAACCGAAAAGGAAGGAGTTAGACAACCTGAAGTCTAGGTCCCTATTTATTTTTTTATAGTTATGTTA
GTATTAAGAACGTTATTTATATTTCAAATTTTTCTTTTTTTTCTGTACAGACGCGTGTACGCATGTAACA
TTATACTGAAAACCTTGCTTGAGAAGGTTTTGGGACGCTCGAAGGCTTTAATTTGCAAGCTGGAGACCAA
CATGTGAGCAAAAGGCCAGCAAAAGGCCAGGAACCGTAAAAAGGCCGCGTTGCTGGCGTTTTTCCATAGG
CTCCGCCCCCCTGACGAGCATCACAAAAATCGACGCTCAAGTCAGAGGTGGCGAAACCCGACAGGACTAT
AAAGATACCAGGCGTTTCCCCCTGGAAGCTCCCTCGTGCGCTCTCCTGTTCCGACCCTGCCGCTTACCGG
ATACCTGTCCGCCTTTCTCCCTTCGGGAAGCGTGGCGCTTTCTCATAGCTCACGCTGTAGGTATCTCAGT
TCGGTGTAGGTCGTTCGCTCCAAGCTGGGCTGTGTGCACGAACCCCCCGTTCAGCCCGACCGCTGCGCCT
TATCCGGTAACTATCGTCTTGAGTCCAACCCGGTAAGACACGACTTATCGCCACTGGCAGCAGCCACTGG
TAACAGGATTAGCAGAGCGAGGTATGTAGGCGGTGCTACAGAGTTCTTGAAGTGGTGGCCTAACTACGGC
TACACTAGAAGAACAGTATTTGGTATCTGCGCTCTGCTGAAGCCAGTTACCTTCGGAAAAAGAGTTGGTA
GCTCTTGATCCGGCAAACAAACCACCGCTGGTAGCGGTGGTTTTTTTGTTTGCAAGCAGCAGATTACGCG
CAGAAAAAAAGGATCTCAAGAAGATCCTTTGATCTTTTCTACGGGGTCTGACGCTCAGTGGAACGAAAAC
TCACGTTAAGGGATTTTGGTCATGAGATC
Features (pLannotate 1.2.2; 11 found; start..end, strand, type, name):
      2..940     +  promoter       AOX1 promoter: Pichia pastoris AOX1; inducible promoter, regulated by methanol
    941..1009    +  CDS            OST1 (fragment): OST1_YEAST - Also known as NLT1. Experimental evidence at protein level: Swiss-Prot protein existence level 1. Subunit of the oligosaccharyl transferase (OST) complex that catalyzes the initial transfer of a defined glycan (Glc(3)Man(9)GlcNAc(2) in eukaryotes) from the lipid carrier dolichol- pyrophosphate to an asparagine residue within an Asn-X-Ser/Thr consensus motif in nascent polypeptide chains, the first step in protein N-glycosylation. N-glycosylation occurs cotranslationally and the complex associates with the Sec61 complex at the channel-forming translocon complex that mediates protei
   1004..1204    +  CDS            α-factor secretion signal (fragment): N-terminal secretion signal from S. cerevisiae alpha-factor; MFα1; Cleavage by the Kex2 protease occurs after the dibasic KR sequence.
   1184..2380    +  CDS            LIP_BACSP: Experimental evidence at protein level: Swiss-Prot protein existence level 1. Triacylglycerol hydrolase that shows hydrolysis preference towards some of the natural oils such as olive, sunflower and corn oils. From Bacillus sp.
   2381..2398    +  CDS            7xHis (fragment): 6xHis affinity tag
   2402..2648    +  terminator     AOX1 terminator: Pichia pastoris AOX1; transcription terminator for AOX1
   2669..3076    +  promoter       TEF1 promoter: S. cerevisiae TEF1; promoter for EF-1α
   3083..3130    +  promoter       EM7 promoter: synthetic bacterial promoter&nbsp
   3149..3523    +  CDS            BleoR: antibiotic-binding protein; Sh ble from Streptoalloteichus hindustanus; confers resistance to bleomycin, phleomycin, and Zeocin™
   3589..3836    +  terminator     CYC1 terminator: S. cerevisiae CYC1; transcription terminator for CYC1
   3911..4499    -  rep_origin     ori: high-copy-number ColE1/pMB1/pBR322/pUC origin of replication
