[The description below was written by a language model from this plasmid's Addgene catalogue record and pLannotate feature annotations shown in this document.]
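Description:
pPICZ-pre-Ost1-pro-alphaf-Btl2 is a 4.6 kb yeast expression plasmid built on the pPICZalpha backbone for secreted protein production in Pichia pastoris. It has no yeast replication origin and is described by the depositors as an integration plasmid targeted to the AOX1 promoter locus. In E. coli it is maintained through a high-copy ColE1/pUC-type origin. A single Sh ble (BleoR) gene provides Zeocin selection in both hosts. It is preceded by tandem S. cerevisiae TEF1 and synthetic bacterial EM7 promoters, which drive expression in yeast and in bacteria respectively, and it is followed by the CYC1 terminator.

The expression cassette is driven by the methanol-inducible AOX1 promoter and closed by the AOX1 terminator. It encodes a hybrid secretion leader fused to the lipase Btl2, which the annotation matches to a Bacillus triacylglycerol hydrolase, followed by a C-terminal polyhistidine tag for detection or purification. The leader replaces the usual alpha-factor pre (signal) sequence with the signal sequence of S. cerevisiae Ost1, a subunit of the oligosaccharyltransferase complex. It retains the native alpha-factor pro region, which here carries leucine at position 42. The pro region ends at the dibasic Kex2 cleavage site, so the leader can be removed from the lipase during transit through the secretory pathway.

The stated purpose is to study the secretion efficiency of Btl2, using the lipase as a model cargo to test how this modified signal performs in Pichia. The insert was assembled by Gibson cloning.
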