Addgene plasmid #117665: pPICZ-pre-Ost1-pro-alphaf-Btl2
Purpose: Study secretion efficiency of Btl2
Depositing lab: Pau Ferrer & Benjamin Glick. Depositing organization: University of Chicago. Publication: An improved secretion signal enhances the secretion of model proteins from Pichia pastoris. Barrero JJ, Casler JC, Valero F, Ferrer P, Glick BS. Microb Cell Fact. 2018 Oct 12;17(1):161. doi: 10.1186/s12934-018-1009-5. PubMed 30314480.
Backbone
  Vector backbone: pPICZalpha
  Vector type: Yeast Expression
Growth in bacteria
  Bacterial resistance: Bleocin (Zeocin), 50 μg/mL
  Growth temperature: 37°C
  Growth strain: DH5alpha
  Copy number: Unknown
Gene/Insert
  Gene/Insert name: pre-Ost1-pro-alphaf-Btl2
  Mutation: This plasmid encodes the lipase Btl2 together with an hibrid secretion signal. This secretion signal is composed by the the signal sequence of Ost1 from Saccharomyces cerevisiae and the the native mating alpha factor pro region from Saccharomyces cerevisiae. The pro region has Leucine at position 42.
  Promoter: pAOX1
  Cloning method: Gibson Cloning
Terms and licenses: Academic/Nonprofit Terms; Industry Terms: Not Available to Industry
Depositor comments: Integration plasmid in the pAOX1 locus.
How to cite: pPICZ-pre-Ost1-pro-alphaf-Btl2 was a gift from Pau Ferrer & Benjamin Glick (Addgene plasmid # 117665 ; http://n2t.net/addgene:117665 ; RRID:Addgene_117665)
